Addgene plasmid #79734: KCC2D_HUMAN_D0
Purpose: This plasmid encodes the kinase domain of KCC2D. Intended for co-expression with Lambda Phosphatase that accompanies this set to enhance bacterial kinase expression.
Depositing lab: John Chodera & Nicholas Levinson & Markus Seeliger. Depositing organization: Memorial Sloan-Kettering Cancer Center. Publication: An open library of human kinase domain constructs for automated bacterial expression. Albanese SK, Parton DL, Isik M, Rodriguez-Laureano L, Hanson SM, Behr JM, Gradia S, Jeans C, Levinson NM, Seeliger MA, Chodera JD. Biochemistry. 2018 Jul 13. doi: 10.1021/acs.biochem.7b01081. PubMed 30004690.
Backbone
  Vector backbone: pET His10 TEV LIC cloning vector (2B-T-10)
  Backbone manufacturer: Scott Gradia (Addgene plasmid # 78173)
  Vector type: Bacterial Expression
Growth in bacteria
  Bacterial resistance: Ampicillin, 100 μg/mL
  Growth temperature: 37°C
  Growth strain: DH5alpha
  Copy number: Low Copy
Gene/Insert
  Gene/Insert name: KCC2D
  Species: H. sapiens (human)
  Promoter: T7
  Tag / fusion protein: His10-TEV (N terminal on backbone)
  Cloning method: Ligation Independent Cloning
  Sequencing primers: 5′ T7; 3′ T7 reverse
Terms and licenses: Academic/Nonprofit Terms; Industry Terms: Not Available to Industry
Depositor comments: This plasmid was generated as part of an open library of human kinase domain constructs for automated bacterial expression. The work can be found here doi: http://dx.doi.org/10.1101/038711 The lambda phosphatase expression vector can be found at https://www.addgene.org/79748/ The YopH Phosphatase expression vector can be found at https://www.addgene.org/79749/
How to cite: KCC2D_HUMAN_D0 was a gift from John Chodera & Nicholas Levinson & Markus Seeliger (Addgene plasmid # 79734 ; http://n2t.net/addgene:79734 ; RRID:Addgene_79734)
