[The description below was written by a language model from this plasmid's Addgene catalogue record.]
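Description:
KCC2D_HUMAN_D0 is a bacterial expression plasmid built on the pET His10 TEV LIC cloning vector (2B-T-10), a pET-family backbone designed for ligation-independent cloning. It carries ampicillin resistance for selection and is recorded as a low-copy plasmid that is propagated in a standard cloning strain. No feature table is provided, so details such as the origin of replication, terminator and exact insert boundaries are not stated in the record.

The insert is the kinase domain of human KCC2D, the UniProt-style name for the delta isoform of calcium/calmodulin-dependent protein kinase type II. It was introduced by ligation-independent cloning downstream of a T7 promoter. Expression therefore depends on a host that supplies T7 RNA polymerase, as is usual for pET systems. The backbone contributes an N-terminal ten-histidine tag followed by a TEV protease cleavage site. This allows the fusion protein to be captured by immobilised metal affinity chromatography, after which the tag can be removed by TEV digestion.

The construct belongs to an open library of human kinase domain constructs assembled for automated bacterial expression. It is intended to be co-expressed with the lambda phosphatase plasmid that accompanies the set. Keeping the kinase dephosphorylated in this way is meant to improve yields of recombinant kinase in bacteria. A YopH phosphatase vector is also mentioned as part of the collection. Typical uses would be producing purified kinase domain for biochemical, biophysical or structural work, although the record itself specifies only expression.
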