>Addgene plasmid #79734 | KCC2D_HUMAN_D0 | depositor partial sequence | sequence record 149056 | Sequence of gene (KCC2D_HUMAN) inserted into backbone.
ACGGACGAGTATCAGCTTTTCGAGGAGCTTGGAAAGGGGGCATTCTCAGTGGTGAGAAGATGTATGAAAA
TTCCTACTGGACAAGAATATGCTGCCAAAATTATCAACACCAAAAAGCTTTCTGCTAGGGATCATCAGAA
ACTAGAAAGAGAAGCTAGAATCTGCCGTCTTTTGAAGCACCCTAATATTGTGCGACTTCATGATAGCATA
TCAGAAGAGGGCTTTCACTACTTGGTGTTTGATTTAGTTACTGGAGGTGAACTGTTTGAAGACATAGTGG
CAAGAGAATACTACAGTGAAGCTGATGCCAGTCATTGTATACAGCAGATTCTAGAAAGTGTTAATCATTG
TCACCTAAATGGCATAGTTCACAGGGACCTGAAGCCTGAGAATTTGCTTTTAGCTAGCAAATCCAAGGGA
GCAGCTGTGAAATTGGCAGACTTTGGCTTAGCCATAGAAGTTCAAGGGGACCAGCAGGCGTGGTTTGGTT
TTGCTGGCACACCTGGATATCTTTCTCCAGAAGTTTTACGTAAAGATCCTTATGGAAAGCCAGTGGATAT
GTGGGCATGTGGTGTCATTCTCTATATTCTACTTGTGGGGTATCCACCCTTCTGGGATGAAGACCAACAC
AGACTCTATCAGCAGATCAAGGCTGGAGCTTATGATTTTCCATCACCAGAATGGGACACGGTGACTCCTG
AAGCCAAAGACCTCATCAATAAAATGCTTACTATCAACCCTGCCAAACGCATCACAGCCTCAGAGGCACT
GAAGCACCCATGGATCTGTCAACGTTCTACTGTTGCTTCCATGATGCACAGACAGGAGACTGTAGACTGC
TTGAAGAAATTTAATGCTAGAAGAAAACTAAAGGGTGCCATCTTGACAACTATGCTG
