>Addgene plasmid #79734 | KCC2D_HUMAN_D0 | addgene partial sequence | sequence record 159207 | T7 5'-TAATACGACTCACTATAGGG-3'
CGGCTCCGGAGAGCTCTTTAATTAAGCGGCCGCCCTGCAGGACTCGAGTTCTAGAAATAATTTTGTTTAA
CTTTAAGAAGGAGATATACATATGAAATCTTCTCACCATCACCATCACCATCACCATCACCATGAAAACC
TGTACTTCCAATCCAATGCAACGGACGAGTATCAGCTTTTCGAGGAGCTTGGAAAGGGGGCATTCTCAGT
GGTGAGAAGATGTATGAAAATTCCTACTGGACAAGAATATGCTGCCAAAATTATCAACACCAAAAAGCTT
TCTGCTAGGGATCATCAGAAACTAGAAAGAGAAGCTAGAATCTGCCGTCTTTTGAAGCACCCTAATATTG
TGCGACTTCATGATAGCATATCAGAAGAGGGCTTTCACTACTTGGTGTTTGATTTAGTTACTGGAGGTGA
ACTGTTTGAAGACATAGTGGCAAGAGAATACTACAGTGAAGCTGATGCCAGTCATTGTATACAGCAGATT
CTAGAAAGTGTTAATCATTGTCACCTAAATGGCATAGTTCACAGGGACCTGAAGCCTGAGAATTTGCTTT
TAGCTAGCAAATCCAAGGGAGCAGCTGTGAAATTGGCAGACTTTGGCTTAGCCATAGAAGTTCAAGGGGA
CCAGCAGGCGTGGTTTGGTTTTGCTGGCACACCTGGATATCTTTCTCCAGAAGTTTTACGTAAAGATCCT
TATGGAAAGCCAGTGGATATGTGGGCATGTGGTGTCATTCTCTATATTCTACTTGTGGGGTATCCACCCT
TCTGGGATGAAGACCAACACAGACTCTATCAGCAGATCAAGGCTGGAGCTTATGATTTTCCATCACCAGA
ATGGGACACGGTGACTCCTGAAGCCAAAGACCTCATCAATAAAATGCTTACTATCAACCCTGCCAAACGC
ATCACAGCCTCAGAGGCACTGAAGCACCCATGGATCTGTCAACGTTCTACTGTTGCTTCCATGATGCACA
GACAGGAGACTGTAGACTGCTTGAAGAAATTTAATGCTAGAAGAAAACTAAAGGGTGCCAT
