>Addgene plasmid #79734 | KCC2D_HUMAN_D0 | addgene partial sequence | sequence record 159208 | T7term 5'-GCTAGTTATTGCTCAGCGG-3'
TTTCGGGCTTTGTTAGCAGCCGGATCAGCGCGCACGCGTGGTACCGGCCGGCCACCAGGTGGCGCGCCGC
GATCGCGGATCCGTTATCCACTTCCAATGTTATTACAGCATAGTTGTCAAGATGGCACCCTTTAGTTTTC
TTCTAGCATTAAATTTCTTCAAGCAGTCTACAGTCTCCTGTCTGTGCATCATGGAAGCAACAGTAGAACG
TTGACAGATCCATGGGTGCTTCAGTGCCTCTGAGGCTGTGATGCGTTTGGCAGGGTTGATAGTAAGCATT
TTATTGATGAGGTCTTTGGCTTCAGGAGTCACCGTGTCCCATTCTGGTGATGGAAAATCATAAGCTCCAG
CCTTGATCTGCTGATAGAGTCTGTGTTGGTCTTCATCCCAGAAGGGTGGATACCCCACAAGTAGAATATA
GAGAATGACACCACATGCCCACATATCCACTGGCTTTCCATAAGGATCTTTACGTAAAACTTCTGGAGAA
AGATATCCAGGTGTGCCAGCAAAACCAAACCACGCCTGCTGGTCCCCTTGAACTTCTATGGCTAAGCCAA
AGTCTGCCAATTTCACAGCTGCTCCCTTGGATTTGCTAGCTAAAAGCAAATTCTCAGGCTTCAGGTCCCT
GTGAACTATGCCATTTAGGTGACAATGATTAACACTTTCTAGAATCTGCTGTATACAATGACTGGCATCA
GCTTCACTGTAGTATTCTCTTGCCACTATGTCTTCAAACAGTTCACCTCCAGTAACTAAATCAAACACCA
AGTAGTGAAAGCCCTCTTCTGATATGCTATCATGAAGTCGCACAATATTAGGGTGCTTCAAAAGACGGCA
GATTCTAGCTTCTCTTTCTAGTTTCTGATGATCCCTAGCAGAAAGCTTTTTGGTGTTGATAATTTTGGCA
GCATATTCTTGTCCAGTAGGAATTTTCATACATCTTCTCACCACTGAGAATGCCCCCTTTCCAA
